Addgene plasmid #127593: pBT2-4xUAS:P2A-mRFP
Purpose: (Empty Backbone) This vector is used for cloning a gene driven by 4xnrUAS, to be co-expressed with mRFP through P2A self-cleaving peptides.
Depositing lab: Longhou Fang. Depositing organization: Houston Methodist. Publication: AIBP-mediated cholesterol efflux instructs hematopoietic stem and progenitor cell fate. Gu Q, Yang X, Lv J, Zhang J, Xia B, Kim JD, Wang R, Xiong F, Meng S, Clements TP, Tandon B, Wagner DS, Diaz MF, Wenzel PL, Miller YI, Traver D, Cooke JP, Li W, Zon LI, Chen K, Bai Y, Fang L. Science. 2019 Mar 8;363(6431):1085-1088. doi: 10.1126/science.aav1749. Epub 2019 Jan 31. PubMed 30705153.
Backbone
  Vector backbone: pBT2
  Vector type: Mammalian Expression
Growth in bacteria
  Bacterial resistance: Ampicillin, 100 μg/mL
  Growth temperature: 37°C
  Growth strain: DH5alpha
  Copy number: High Copy
Gene/Insert
  Cloning method: Restriction Enzyme
  Sequencing primers: 5′ TTGGTCACCTTCAGCTTGG
Terms and licenses: Academic/Nonprofit Terms; Industry Terms: Not Available to Industry
How to cite: pBT2-4xUAS:P2A-mRFP was a gift from Longhou Fang (Addgene plasmid # 127593 ; http://n2t.net/addgene:127593 ; RRID:Addgene_127593)
