[The description below was written by a language model from this plasmid's Addgene catalogue record and pLannotate feature annotations shown in this document.]
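Description:
pBT2-4xUAS:P2A-mRFP is an empty cloning backbone built on pBT2, a pBluescript-derived plasmid, and catalogued as a mammalian expression vector. It is maintained in E. coli at high copy through a ColE1/pUC-type origin and selected with ampicillin via the bla (AmpR) gene. The annotated sequence also carries typical pBluescript remnants: an f1 phage origin, a lacZα fragment with lac promoter/operator elements, flanking T3 and T7 promoters, and pieces of the multiple cloning site.

The functional cassette lies on the reverse strand. Gal4-binding upstream activating sequences (described in the record as 4x non-repetitive UAS, and detected by the annotation only as short UAS fragments) sit upstream of a minimal TATA-box promoter, followed by a gap and then the mRFP1 coding sequence. According to the stated purpose, a gene of interest is inserted by restriction cloning so that it is joined to mRFP through a P2A self-cleaving peptide. A single Gal4-dependent transcript then yields the protein of interest and red fluorescent mRFP as separate polypeptides, so that red fluorescence marks the expressing cells. The P2A element itself is not annotated in the feature table, and the cloning sites are not specified. An SV40 polyadenylation signal is annotated next to the cassette, but on the opposite strand to mRFP1, so the table does not clearly show which element terminates the transcript.

The cassette is bracketed by two short inverted elements that the automated annotation labels as truncated retroviral LTR fragments. These are partial matches, and the record does not explain their role. Expression requires Gal4 or a Gal4-derived activator supplied separately, which suits the vector to binary, tissue-restricted expression. The record does not name the intended organism beyond the mammalian expression label.
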