Features (pLannotate 1.2.2; 22 found; start..end, strand, type, name):
    613..634     -  misc_feature   MCS (fragment): pBluescript multiple cloning site
    919..989     +  LTR            5' LTR (truncated) (fragment): truncated long terminal repeat from Moloney murine sarcoma virus
   1089..1223    +  polyA_signal   SV40 poly(A) signal: SV40 polyadenylation signal
   1228..1245    +  promoter       T7 promoter (fragment): promoter for bacteriophage T7 RNA polymerase
   1262..1939    -  CDS            mRFP1: monomeric derivative of DsRed (Campbell et al., 2002) mammalian codon-optimized
   2107..2124    -  promoter       minP (fragment): minimal TATA-box promoter with low basal activity
   2144..2161    -  protein_bind   5X UAS (fragment): five tandem copies of the "ScaI site" 17-mer CGGAGTACTGTCCTCCG, an upstream activating sequence (UAS) that efficiently binds yeast Gal4 (Webster et al., 1988; Pfeiffer et al., 2010) GAL4
   2199..2217    -  protein_bind   UAS (fragment): upstream activating sequence mediating Gal4-dependent induction Gal4
   2269..2327    +  misc_feature   MCS (fragment): pBluescript multiple cloning site
   2340..2410    -  LTR            5' LTR (truncated) (fragment): truncated long terminal repeat from Moloney murine sarcoma virus
   2978..2999    +  misc_feature   MCS (fragment): pBluescript multiple cloning site
   3550..3568    -  promoter       T7 promoter: promoter for bacteriophage T7 RNA polymerase
   3571..3728    +  CDS            lacZα (fragment): LacZα fragment of β-galactosidase; lacZ fragment
   3733..4161    +  rep_origin     f1 ori (sequence partly withheld): f1 bacteriophage origin of replication; arrow indicates direction of (+) strand synthesis
   4214..4318    +  promoter       AmpR promoter: bla
   4319..5179    +  CDS            AmpR: β-lactamase; bla; confers resistance to ampicillin, carbenicillin, and related antibiotics
   5350..5938    +  rep_origin     ori: high-copy-number ColE1/pMB1/pBR322/pUC origin of replication
   6121..6213    +  CDS            lacI (fragment): lac repressor; lacI; The lac repressor binds to the lac operator to inhibit transcription in E. coli. This inhibition can be relieved by adding lactose or isopropyl-β-D-thiogalactopyranoside (IPTG).
   6226..6247    +  protein_bind   CAP binding site: CAP binding activates transcription in the presence of cAMP. E. coli catabolite activator protein
   6262..6292    +  promoter       lac promoter: promoter for the E. coli lac operon
   6300..6316    +  protein_bind   lac operator: The lac repressor binds to the lac operator to inhibit transcription in E. coli. This inhibition can be relieved by adding lactose or isopropyl-β-D-thiogalactopyranoside (IPTG). lac repressor encoded by lacI
   6361..6379    +  promoter       T3 promoter: promoter for bacteriophage T3 RNA polymerase
>Addgene plasmid #127593 | pBT2-4xUAS:P2A-mRFP | addgene full sequence | sequence record 254050 | Addgene NGS Result
CAGAGGTGTAAAGTACTTGAGTAATTTTACTTGATTACTGTACTTAAGTATTATTTTTGGGGATTTTTAC
TTTACTTGAGTACAATTAAAAATCAATACTTTTACTTTTACTTAATTACATTTTTTTAGAAAAAAAAGTA
CTTTTTACTCCTTACAATTTTATTTACAGTCAAAAAGTACTTATTTTTTGGAGATCACTTCATTCTATTT
TCCCTTGCTATTACCAAACCAATTGAATTGCGCTGATGCCCAGTTTAATTTAAATGTTATTTATTCTGCC
TATGAAAATCGTTTTCACATTATATGAAATTGGTCAGACATGTTCATTGGTCCTTTGGAAGTGACGTCAT
GTCACATCTATTACCACAATGCACAGCACCTTGACCTGGAAATTAGGGAAATTATAACAGTCAATCAGTG
GAAGAAAATGGAGGAAGTATGTGATTCATCAGCAGCTGCGAGCAGCACAGTCCAAAATCAGCCACAGGAT
CAAGAGCACCCGTGGCCGTATCTTCGCGAATTCTTTTCTTTAAGTGGTGTAAATAAAGATTCATTCAAGA
TGAAATGTGTCCTCTGTCTCCCGCGGGCCCTACGAAGTTATAGATCCTCTAGCGATAAGCTTGATATCGA
ATTCGAGTTGGCGCGCCTGTCATTCTAAATCTCTCTTTCAGCCTAAAGCTTTTTCCCCGTATCCCCCCAG
GTGTCTGCAGGCTCAAAGAGCAGCGAGAAGCGTTCAGAGGAAAGCGATCCCGTGCCACCTTCCCCGTGCC
CGGGCTGTCCCCGCACGCTGCCGGCTCGGGGATGCGGGGGGAGCGCCGGACCGGAGCGGAGCCCCGGGCG
GCTCGCTGCTGCCCCCTAGCGGGGGAGGGACGTAATTACATCCCTGGGGGCTTTGGGGGGGGGCTGTCCC
CGTGAGCTCAATAAAAGAGCCCACAACCCCTCACTCGGCGCGCCAGTCCTCCGATAGACTGCGTCGCCCG
GGTACCCGTGTATCCAATAAACCCACTAGTCGCCGCGGCCGCGAATTAAAAAACCTCCCACACCTCCCCC
TGAACCTGAAACATAAAATGAATGCAATTGTTGTTGTTAACTTGTTTATTGCAGCTTATAATGGTTACAA
ATAAAGCAATAGCATCACAAATTTCACAAATAAAGCATTTTTTTCACTGCATTCTAGTTGTGGTTTGTCC
AAACTCATCAATGTATCTTATCATGTCTGGATCTACGTAATACGACTCACTATAGTTCTAGCTAGAATCG
ATTAGGCGCCGGTGGAGTGGCGGCCCTCGGCGCGCTCGTACTGTTCCACGATGGTGTAGTCCTCGTTGTG
GGAGGTGATGTCCAGCTTGATGTCGGTCTTGTAGGCGCCGGGCAGCTGCACGGGCTTCTTGGCCATGTAG
GTGGTCTTGACCTCGGCGTCGTAGTGGCCGCCGTCCTTCAGCTTCAGCCTCATCTTGATCTCGCCCTTCA
GGGCGCCGTCCTCGGGGTACATCCGCTCGGTGGAGGCCTCCCAGCCCATGGTCTTCTTCTGCATTACGGG
GCCGTCGGAGGGGAAGTTGGTGCCGCGCAGCTTCACCTTGTAGATGAACTCGCCGTCCTGCAGGGAGGAG
TCCTGGGTCACGGTCACCACGCCGCCGTCCTCGAAGTTCATCACGCGCTCCCACTTGAAGCCCTCGGGGA
AGGACAGCTTCAAGTAGTCGGGGATGTCGGCGGGGTGCTTCACGTAGGCCTTGGAGCCGTACTGGAACTG
AGGGGACAGGATGTCCCAGGCGAAGGGCAGGGGGCCGCCCTTGGTCACCTTCAGCTTGGCGGTCTGGGTG
CCCTCGTAGGGGCGGCCCTCGCCCTCGCCCTCGATCTCGAACTCGTGGCCGTTCACGGAGCCCTCCATGC
GCACCTTGAAGCGCATGAACTCCTTGATGACGTCCTCGGAGGAGGCCATGGATCTAGGTCCAGGGTTCTC
CTCCACGTCTCCAGCCTGCTTCAGCAGGCTGAAGTTAGTAGCTCCTCTAGACCCGGGCTCGAGGGATCCA
CCGGTGGATCCACGCGTCTTCGAGGTCGAGGGAATTCGTGTGGAGGAGCTCAAAGTGAGGCTGAGACGCG
ATGGGATCCATTATATACCCTCTAGAGTCGACCCTTGCACGCGTCGGAGGACAGTACTCCGAGGAACCCT
ACGGAAGACTCTCCTCCGCCTGTGAAGACGGAGGGCTGTCACCCGCTAGGACTCACGGATTAGAAGCCAC
CGTGGAGGCCTAAGCTTGATGGCCGCGTGATCCCCCGGGCTGCAGGAATTCGATATCAAGCTTATCGATA
CCGTCGACCTCGAGGGGTTTATTGGATACACGGGTACCCGGGCGACGCAGTCTATCGGAGGACTGGCGCG
CCGAGTGAGGGGTTGTGGGCTCTTTTATTGAGCTCACGGGGACAGCCCCCCCCCAAAGCCCCCAGGGATG
TAATTACGTCCCTCCCCCGCTAGGGGGCAGCAGCGAGCCGCCCGGGGCTCCGCTCCGGTCCGGCGCTCCC
CCCGCATCCCCGAGCCGGCAGCGTGCGGGGACAGCCCGGGCACGGGGAAGGTGGCACGGGATCGCTTTCC
TCTGAACGCTTCTCGCTGCTCTTTGAGCCTGCAGACACCTGGGGGGATACGGGGAAAAAGCTTTAGGCTG
AAAGAGAGATTTAGAATGACAGGCGCGCCTGGGAGCTCACGGGGACAGCCCCCTCCCAAAGCCCCCAGGG
ATGTAATTACGTCCCTCCCCCGCTAGGGGGCAGCAGCGAGCCGCCCGGGGCTCCGCTCCGGTCCGGCGCT
CCCCCCGCATCCCCGAGCCGGCAGCGTGCGGGGACAGCCCGGGCACGGGGAAGGTGGCACGGGATCGCTT
TCCTCTGAACGCTTCTCGCTGCTCTTTGAGCCTGCAGACACCTGGGGGGATACGGGGAAAAAGCTTTAGG
CTGAAAGAGAGATTTAGAATGACAGGCGCGCCAACTCGAATTCGATATCAAGCTTATCGCTAGAGGATCT
ATAACTTCGTAAGATCTGTCTCTGCTCACGTTTCCTGCTATTTGCAGCCTCTCTATCAAGACTAATACAC
CTCTTCCCGCATCGGCTGCCTGTGAGAGGCTTTTCAGCACTGCAGGATTGCTTTTCAGCCCCAAAAGAGC
TAGGCTTGACACTAACAATTTTGAGAATCAGCTTCTACTGAAGTTAAATCTGAGGTTTTACAACTTTGAG
TAGCGTGTACTGGCATTAGATTGTCTGTCTTATAGTTTGATAATTAAATACAAACAGTTCTAAAGCAGGA
TAAAACCTTGTATGCATTTCATTTAATGTTTTTTGAGATTAAAAGCTTAAACAAGAATCTCTAGTTTTCT
TTCTTGCTTTTACTTTTACTTCCTTAATACTCAAGTACAATTTTAATGGAGTACTTTTTTACTTTTACTC
AAGTAAGATTCTAGCCAGATACTTTTACTTTTAATTGAGTAAAATTTTCCCTAAGTACTTGTACTTTCAC
TTGAGTAAAATTTTTGAGTACTTTTTACACCTCTGGAGCTCCAATTCGCCCTATAGTGAGTCGTATTACA
ATTCACTGGCCGTCGTTTTACAACGTCGTGACTGGGAAAACCCTGGCGTTACCCAACTTAATCGCCTTGC
AGCACATCCCCCTTTCGCCAGCTGGCGTAATAGCGAAGAGGCCCGCACCGATCGCCCTTCCCAACAGTTG
CGCAGCCTGAATGGCGAATGGG
[124 nt withheld, positions 3733-3856]
C
[91 nt withheld, positions 3858-3948]
A
[49 nt withheld, positions 3950-3998]
CCTTTGACGTTGGAGTCCACGTTCTTT
[37 nt withheld, positions 4026-4062]
ACCCTATCTCGGTCTATTCTTTTGATTTATAAGGGATTTTGCCGATTTCGGCCTATTGGTTAAAAAATGA
GCTGATTTAACAAAAATTTAACGCGAATTTTAACAAAATATTAACGCTTACAATTTAGGTGGCACTTTTC
GGGGAAATGTGCGCGGAACCCCTATTTGTTTATTTTTCTAAATACATTCAAATATGTATCCGCTCATGAG
ACAATAACCCTGATAAATGCTTCAATAATATTGAAAAAGGAAGAGTATGAGTATTCAACATTTCCGTGTC
GCCCTTATTCCCTTTTTTGCGGCATTTTGCCTTCCTGTTTTTGCTCACCCAGAAACGCTGGTGAAAGTAA
AAGATGCTGAAGATCAGTTGGGTGCACGAGTGGGTTACATCGAACTGGATCTCAACAGCGGTAAGATCCT
TGAGAGTTTTCGCCCCGAAGAACGTTTTCCAATGATGAGCACTTTTAAAGTTCTGCTATGTGGCGCGGTA
TTATCCCGTATTGACGCCGGGCAAGAGCAACTCGGTCGCCGCATACACTATTCTCAGAATGACTTGGTTG
AGTACTCACCAGTCACAGAAAAGCATCTTACGGATGGCATGACAGTAAGAGAATTATGCAGTGCTGCCAT
AACCATGAGTGATAACACTGCGGCCAACTTACTTCTGACAACGATCGGAGGACCGAAGGAGCTAACCGCT
TTTTTGCACAACATGGGGGATCATGTAACTCGCCTTGATCGTTGGGAACCGGAGCTGAATGAAGCCATAC
CAAACGACGAGCGTGACACCACGATGCCTGTAGCAATGGCAACAACGTTGCGCAAACTATTAACTGGCGA
ACTACTTACTCTAGCTTCCCGGCAACAATTAATAGACTGGATGGAGGCGGATAAAGTTGCAGGACCACTT
CTGCGCTCGGCCCTTCCGGCTGGCTGGTTTATTGCTGATAAATCTGGAGCCGGTGAGCGTGGGTCTCGCG
GTATCATTGCAGCACTGGGGCCAGATGGTAAGCCCTCCCGTATCGTAGTTATCTACACGACGGGGAGTCA
GGCAACTATGGATGAACGAAATAGACAGATCGCTGAGATAGGTGCCTCACTGATTAAGCATTGGTAACTG
TCAGACCAAGTTTACTCATATATACTTTAGATTGATTTAAAACTTCATTTTTAATTTAAAAGGATCTAGG
TGAAGATCCTTTTTGATAATCTCATGACCAAAATCCCTTAACGTGAGTTTTCGTTCCACTGAGCGTCAGA
CCCCGTAGAAAAGATCAAAGGATCTTCTTGAGATCCTTTTTTTCTGCGCGTAATCTGCTGCTTGCAAACA
AAAAAACCACCGCTACCAGCGGTGGTTTGTTTGCCGGATCAAGAGCTACCAACTCTTTTTCCGAAGGTAA
CTGGCTTCAGCAGAGCGCAGATACCAAATACTGTTCTTCTAGTGTAGCCGTAGTTAGGCCACCACTTCAA
GAACTCTGTAGCACCGCCTACATACCTCGCTCTGCTAATCCTGTTACCAGTGGCTGCTGCCAGTGGCGAT
AAGTCGTGTCTTACCGGGTTGGACTCAAGACGATAGTTACCGGATAAGGCGCAGCGGTCGGGCTGAACGG
GGGGTTCGTGCACACAGCCCAGCTTGGAGCGAACGACCTACACCGAACTGAGATACCTACAGCGTGAGCT
ATGAGAAAGCGCCACGCTTCCCGAAGGGAGAAAGGCGGACAGGTATCCGGTAAGCGGCAGGGTCGGAACA
GGAGAGCGCACGAGGGAGCTTCCAGGGGGAAACGCCTGGTATCTTTATAGTCCTGTCGGGTTTCGCCACC
TCTGACTTGAGCGTCGATTTTTGTGATGCTCGTCAGGGGGGCGGAGCCTATGGAAAAACGCCAGCAACGC
GGCCTTTTTACGGTTCCTGGCCTTTTGCTGGCCTTTTGCTCACATGTTCTTTCCTGCGTTATCCCCTGAT
TCTGTGGATAACCGTATTACCGCCTTTGAGTGAGCTGATACCGCTCGCCGCAGCCGAACGACCGAGCGCA
GCGAGTCAGTGAGCGAGGAAGCGGAAGAGCGCCCAATACGCAAACCGCCTCTCCCCGCGCGTTGGCCGAT
TCATTAATGCAGCTGGCACGACAGGTTTCCCGACTGGAAAGCGGGCAGTGAGCGCAACGCAATTAATGTG
AGTTAGCTCACTCATTAGGCACCCCAGGCTTTACACTTTATGCTTCCGGCTCGTATGTTGTGTGGAATTG
TGAGCGGATAACAATTTCACACAGGAAACAGCTATGACCATGATTACGCCAAGCTCGAAATTAACCCTCA
CTAAAGGGAACAAAAGCTGGTACC
